>Addgene plasmid #245559 | pICSL30056 | addgene full sequence | sequence record 495555 | Addgene NGS Result
GGTCTCACCATGGATTCTACCGAGGCCGTGATCAAAGAATTCATGCGGTTCAAGGTGCACATGGAAGGCT
CTATGAATGGCCACGAGTTCGAGATCGAAGGTGAAGGTGAGGGTAGACCTTATGAGGGTACTCAGACCGC
TAAGCTGAGGGTTACAAAAGGTGGTCCTCTGCCGTTCTCTTGGGATATTTTGAGCCCGCAGTTCATGTAC
GGCTCTCGGGCTTTTACAAAGCACCCTGCTGATATCCCTGACTACTGGAAGCAGTCTTTCCCAGAGGGTT
TCAAGTGGGAGCGTGTGATGAATTTCGAGGATGGTGGTGCTGTTTCCGTGGCTCAGGATACTTCTCTTGA
GGATGGCACCCTGATCTACAAGGTGAAGCTTCGGGGTACTAACTTCCCTCCTGATGGTCCTGTGATGCAG
AAAAAGACCATGGGCTGGGAAGCTTCTACTGAGAGGCTTTACCCTGAGGACGTTGTGCTGAAGGGCGATA
TTAAGATGGCTCTGAGGCTTAAGGATGGCGGCAGATACCTTGCTGATTTCAAGACTACCTACCGGGCCAA
GAAACCTGTTCAAATGCCTGGCGCTTTCAACATCGATCGGAAGCTGGATATCACCAGCCACAACGAGGAT
TACACTGTGGTTGAGCAGTACGAGAGATCTGTGGCTAGGCATTCTACTGGTGGTTCTGGTGGATCAATGT
GAGACCACGAGTGATTAATGAATCGGCCAACGCGCGGGGAGAGGCGGTTTGCGTATTGGGCGCTCTTCCG
CTTCCTCGCTCACTGACTCGCTGCGCTCGGTCGTTCGGCTGCGGCGAGCGGTATCAGCTCACTCAAAGGC
GGTAATACGGTTATCCACAGAATCAGGGGATAACGCAGGAAAGAACATGTGAGCAAAAGGCCAGCAAAAG
GCCAGGAACCGTAAAAAGGCCGCGTTGCTGGCGTTTTTCCATAGGCTCCGCCCCCCTGACGAGCATCACA
AAAATCGACGCTCAAGTCAGAGGTGGCGAAACCCGACAGGACTATAAAGATACCAGGCGTTTCCCCCTGG
AAGCTCCCTCGTGCGCTCTCCTGTTCCGACCCTGCCGCTTACCGGATACCTGTCCGCCTTTCTCCCTTCG
GGAAGCGTGGCGCTTTCTCATAGCTCACGCTGTAGGTATCTCAGTTCGGTGTAGGTCGTTCGCTCCAAGC
TGGGCTGTGTGCACGAACCCCCCGTTCAGCCCGACCGCTGCGCCTTATCCGGTAACTATCGTCTTGAGTC
CAACCCGGTAAGACACGACTTATCGCCACTGGCAGCAGCCACTGGTAACAGGATTAGCAGAGCGAGGTAT
GTAGGCGGTGCTACAGAGTTCTTGAAGTGGTGGCCTAACTACGGCTACACTAGAAGAACAGTATTTGGTA
TCTGCGCTCTGCTGAAGCCAGTTACCTTCGGAAAAAGAGTTGGTAGCTCTTGATCCGGCAAACAAACCAC
CGCTGGTAGCGGTGGTTTTTTTGTTTGCAAGCAGCAGATTACGCGCAGAAAAAAAGGATCTCAAGAAGAT
CCTTTGATCTTTTCTACGGGGTCTGACGCTCAGTGGAACGAAAACTCACGTTAAGGGATTTTGGTCATGA
GATTATCAAAAAGGATCTTCACCTAGATCCTTTTAAATTAAAAATGAAGTTTTAAATCAATCTAAAGTAT
ATATGAGTAAACTTGGTCTGACAGTTATTTGCCGACTACCTTGGTGATCTCGCCTTTTACGTAATGGACA
AATTCTTCCAACTGATCTGCGCGCGAGGCCAAGCGATCTTCTTCTTGTCCAAGATAAGCCTGTCTAGCTT
CAAGTATGACGGGCTGATACTGGGCCGGCAGGCGCTCCATTGCCCAGTCGGCAGCGACATCCTTCGGCGC
GATTTTGCCGGTTACTGCGCTGTACCAAATGCGGGACAACGTAAGCACTACATTTCGCTCATCGCCAGCC
CAGTCGGGCGGCGAGTTCCATAGCGTTAAGGTTTCATTTAGCGCCTCAAATAGATCCTGTTCAGGAACCG
GATCAAAGAGTTCCTCCGCCGCTGGACCTACCAAGGCAACGCTATGTTCTCTTGCTTTTGTCAGCAAGAT
AGCCAGATCAATGTCGATCGTGGCTGGCTCGAAGATACCTGCAAGAATGTCATTGCGCTGCCATTCTCCA
AATTGCAGTTCGCGCTTAGCTGGATAACGCCACGGAATGATGTCGTCGTGCACAACAATGGTGACTTCTA
CAGCGCGGAGAATCTCGCTCTCTCCAGGGGAAGCCGAAGTTTCCAAAAGGTCGTTGATCAAAGCTCGCCG
CGTTGTTTCATCAAGCCTTACGGTCACCGTAACCAGCAAATCAATATCGCTGTGTGGCTTCAGGCCGCCA
TCCACTGCGGAGCCGTACAAATGTACGGCCAGCAACGTCGGTTCGAGATGGCGCTCGATGACGCCAACTA
CCTCTGATAGTTGAGTCGATACTTCGGCGATCACCGCTTCCCTCATGATGTTTAACTTTGTTTTAGGGCG
ACTGCCCTGCTGCGTAACATCGTTGCTGCTCCATAACATCAAACATCGACCCACGGCGTAACGCGCTTGC
TGCTTGGATGCCCGAGGCATAGACTGTACCCCAAAAAAAAACAGTCATAACAAGCCATGAAAACCGCCAC
TGCGCCGTTACCACCGCTGCGTTCGGTCAAGGTTCTGGACCAGTTGCGTGAGCGCATACTCTTCCTTTTT
CAATATTATTGAAGCATTTATCAGGGTTATTGTCTCATGAGCGGATACATATTTGAATGTATTTAGAAAA
ATAAACAAATAGGGGTTCCGCGCACATTTCCCCGAAAAGTGCCACCTGACGTCTAAGAAACCATTATTAT
CATGACATTAACCTATAAAAATAGGCGTATCACGAGGCCCTTTCGTCCACTGAAGAGCCACTGT
Features (pLannotate 1.2.2; 7 found; start..end, strand, type, name):
     22..684     +  CDS            mScarlet: mScarlet is a basic (constitutively fluorescent) red fluorescent protein published in 2016, derived from synthetic construct. It has moderate acid sensitivity.
    714..763     -  CDS            lacI (fragment): lac repressor; lacI; The lac repressor binds to the lac operator to inhibit transcription in E. coli. This inhibition can be relieved by adding lactose or isopropyl-β-D-thiogalactopyranoside (IPTG).
    946..1534    -  rep_origin     ori: high-copy-number ColE1/pMB1/pBR322/pUC origin of replication
   1708..2496    -  CDS            aadA: S3AD_ECOLX - Experimental evidence at protein level: Swiss-Prot protein existence level 1. Mediates bacterial resistance to the antibiotics streptomycin and spectinomycin. From Escherichia coli.
   2503..2559    -  CDS            GmR (fragment): gentamycin acetyltransferase; aacC1; confers resistance to gentamycin
   2647..2727    +  CDS            int (fragment): INT2_ECOLX - Protein inferred from homology: Swiss-Prot protein existence level 3. Putative integrase believed to be involved in the insertion of antibiotic resistance genes into plasmids and transposons. From Escherichia coli.
   2718..2822    -  promoter       AmpR promoter: bla
