[The description below was written by a language model from this plasmid's Addgene catalogue record and pLannotate feature annotations shown in this document.]
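Description:
pICSL30056 is a Level 0 Golden Gate part plasmid from the MoClo-style modular cloning system, built on the small pICSL01002 acceptor backbone (about 2.2 kb; roughly 2.9 kb in total with the insert). It is a synthetic biology cloning vector kept in E. coli rather than an expression construct. Replication relies on a high-copy ColE1/pUC-type origin, and selection is with spectinomycin through the aadA aminoglycoside adenylyltransferase gene. The feature table also picks up an AmpR (bla) promoter lying upstream of aadA, plus short fragments annotated as lacI, a gentamicin acetyltransferase and an integron integrase. These fragments are probably non-functional remnants carried along with the resistance cassette and backbone.

The payload is a roughly 690 bp synthetic coding module for monomeric mScarlet3, a bright red fluorescent protein. The automated annotation labels it simply as mScarlet, the parent protein. It is formatted as an N-terminal tag part flanked by the four-base fusion overhangs CCAT and AATG. Internal BsaI and BpiI recognition sites have been removed by point mutation, so the sequence is "domesticated" for Type IIS assembly. The record lists BsaI as the cloning site at both ends, destroyed during cloning. No promoter, terminator or downstream coding sequence accompanies the tag, since these are supplied by other Level 0 modules.

In use, the part is released with its defined overhangs and joined in a one-pot Golden Gate reaction with compatible promoter, coding sequence and terminator modules. The result is a Level 1 transcription unit encoding a protein of interest fused at its N-terminus to mScarlet3, typically for localisation or expression imaging. The record does not specify a destination host.
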