Addgene plasmid #245559: pICSL30056
Purpose: Level 0 Golden Gate part N-Terminal Tag with overhangs CCAT - AATG
Depositing lab: Mark Youles. Depositing organization: Sainsbury Laboratory, Norwich.
Backbone
  Vector backbone: pICSL01002
  Backbone size w/o insert (bp): 2246
  Vector type: Synthetic Biology
Growth in bacteria
  Bacterial resistance: Spectinomycin, 50 μg/mL
  Growth temperature: 37°C
  Growth strain: DH5alpha
  Copy number: High Copy
Gene/Insert
  Gene/Insert name: N-Terminal tag mScarlet3 (monomeric)
  Species: Synthetic
  Insert size (bp): 688
  Mutation: BsaI/BpiI sites removed by point-mutation
  Cloning method: Restriction Enzyme; 5′ cloning site BsaI (destroyed during cloning); 3′ cloning site BsaI (destroyed during cloning)
  Sequencing primers: 5′ TCACATGTTCTTTCCTGCG; 3′ GTCTCATGAGCGGATACATATTTGAATG
Terms and licenses: Academic/Nonprofit Terms; Industry Terms: Not Available to Industry
Depositor comments: Level 0 N-Terminal tag module used for GoldenGate assemblies using the MoClo overhang syntax
How to cite: pICSL30056 was a gift from Mark Youles (Addgene plasmid # 245559 ; http://n2t.net/addgene:245559 ; RRID:Addgene_245559)
